Addgene plasmid #44080: pTF261 (pFA6a-TEV-6xGly-HphMX)
Purpose: (Empty Backbone)
Depositing lab: Tim Formosa. Depositing organization: University of Utah.
Backbone
  Vector backbone: pFA6a-6xGLY-3xFLAG-hphMX4 (Addgene plasmid # 20755)
  Backbone manufacturer: Mark Hochstrasser lab (Yale Univeristy, New Haven, CT) (PMID: 19243080)
  Backbone size (bp): 4477
  Modifications to backbone: 6xGly/3xFlag replaced with TEV/6xGly/XhoI-KpnI-XbaI linker
  Vector type: PCR-based yeast C-terminal tagging
  Selectable markers: Hygromycin
  Tag / fusion protein: TEV protease site (C terminal on backbone); 6xGly linker (C terminal on backbone); (XhoI-KpnI-XbaI)-containing spacer (C terminal on backbone); ADH1 transcription terminator (C terminal on backbone); HphMX casette (C terminal on backbone)
Growth in bacteria
  Bacterial resistance: Ampicillin, 100 μg/mL
  Growth temperature: 37°C
  Growth strain: DH5alpha
  Copy number: Unknown
Gene/Insert
  Cloning method: Ligation Independent Cloning
  Sequencing primers: 5′ Sp6; 3′ T7
Resource information
  A portion of this plasmid was derived from a plasmid made by: Backbone pFA6a-6xGLY-3xFLAG-hphMX4 from Mark Hochstrasser lab (Yale Univeristy, New Haven, CT) via Addgene (Plasmid no. 20755)
Terms and licenses: Academic/Nonprofit Terms; Industry Terms: Not Available to Industry
Depositor comments: The depositing lab has constructed and deposited here 36 plasmids that can be used to generate linear PCR products to fuse to the 3' end of an ORF in the yeast genome and add (TEV or PreScission protease site) - 6X Gly linker - (12X His, 2X Strep, 3X FLAG, Protein A, or V5) - ADH1 transcription terminator - (KanMX, HphMX, or His3MX). Six plasmids (Addgene plasmids 44062, 44068, 44074, 44080, 44086, and 44092) have no epitope/purification tag and so can be used to add an alternate tag by standard cloning into unique XhoI-KpnI-XbaI sites, if desired. The other 30 plasmids are all of the possible combinations of the protease site - tag - marker options listed above. After fusion, the modified protein can then be followed with the epitope or purified using the tag and released from the matrix with the protease site. The constructs were designed with one of two different protease sites to allow a complex with two different tags to be purified in two successive steps, using each protease to release the complex from each purification matrix. The schematic diagram (see attached above) represents the format of the constructs and shows the proper scheme for producing the desired PCR products (see also below). If only epitope tagging is needed, the upstream primer can be adjusted to skip the protease site (see example below). Construction: DS5421 (pFA6a-6xGLY-3XFLAG-HIS3MX6 (Addgene Plasmid #20753), DS5422 (pFA6a-6xGLY-3XFLAG-KanMX) (Addgene Plasmid #20754), or DS5423 (pFA6a-6xGLY-3XFLAG-HphMX) (Addgene Plasmid #20755) (corresponding to each selection marker) was digested with AscI and PacI to release 3XFlag and replace it with TEV or PreScision sites followed by 6xGly and an XhoI-KpnI-XbaI linker. Affinity tags were constructed by PCR or by annealing oligos to fit into the XhoI-XbaI gap. This includes 12xHis, 2xStrep II, 3xFLAG, PrtA (2 repeats as found in pBS1479), and V5. Each tag was inserted into each base vector, making 30 templates with all combinations of protease site, tag, and selectable marker. PCR amplification: These two primers (along with 50 nt of homology to the targets at the 5' ends) will amplify the desired product from any of the constructs (the reading frame for P1 is important – alternating codons bracketed). P1 5’-(homology)...[CGA]CGG[ATC]CCC[GGG]TTA[ATT]AAC-3’ P2 5’-(homology)...GATATCATCGATGAATTCGAGCTCGTTT-3’ If only epitope tagging is needed, the upstream primer can be adjusted to skip the protease site. As an example, for the V5-tag-containing constructs, usage of the following primer (5’-(homology)... GGTGGAGGCTCTAGAGGTAAGCCAATTCCA-3’) in place of P1 will omit the protease cleavage site and add only 3xGly and V5 (GGGSR-V5-Stop).
How to cite: pTF261 (pFA6a-TEV-6xGly-HphMX) was a gift from Tim Formosa (Addgene plasmid # 44080 ; http://n2t.net/addgene:44080 ; RRID:Addgene_44080)
