[The description below was written by a language model from this plasmid's Addgene catalogue record and pLannotate feature annotations shown in this document.]
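Description:
pTF261 (pFA6a-TEV-6xGly-HphMX) is a pFA6a-family template plasmid for PCR-based C-terminal tagging of genes in the yeast genome. It does not replicate in yeast. It is maintained in E. coli through a high-copy ColE1/pUC-type origin and the β-lactamase (AmpR) gene, and serves only as a source of a linear cassette. It was derived from pFA6a-6xGLY-3xFLAG-hphMX4 by replacing the 6xGly/3xFLAG segment with a TEV protease cleavage site, a six-glycine linker and a short spacer carrying unique XhoI, KpnI and XbaI sites. The feature table shows that the S. cerevisiae ADH1 transcription terminator and the hphMX hygromycin-resistance cassette follow downstream. SP6 and T7 promoters flank this module and serve as sequencing primer sites. The small rop, bom and lacI fragments that were annotated appear to be backbone remnants rather than functional parts, and the short TEV/linker region itself was not annotated.

In use, the cassette is amplified with primers carrying about 50 nucleotides of homology to the 3′ end of a target ORF and its downstream region. Homologous recombination fuses the coding sequence in frame to the TEV–6xGly module, supplies a terminator, and allows selection of integrants on hygromycin. This plasmid is one of six "empty" members of a 36-plasmid set that combines two protease sites (TEV or PreScission), five tags and three markers (KanMX, HphMX, His3MX). It carries no epitope or purification tag, so a custom tag can be cloned into the XhoI-KpnI-XbaI sites. In the tagged versions, the protease site releases the purified protein from the affinity matrix. Having two different protease sites in the set permits sequential two-step purification of complexes carrying two different tags.
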