Features (pLannotate 1.2.2; 10 found; start..end, strand, type, name):
    199..303     -  promoter       AmpR promoter: bla
    398..433     +  CDS            rop (fragment): Rop protein, which maintains plasmids at low copy number; rop
    535..586     +  misc_feature   bom (fragment): basis of mobility region from pBR322
    649..667     +  promoter       SP6 promoter: promoter for bacteriophage SP6 RNA polymerase
    807..994     +  terminator     ADH1 terminator: S. cerevisiae ADH1; transcription terminator for the S. cerevisiae alcohol dehydrogenase 1 (ADH1) gene
   1069..2644    +  gene           hphMX6: yeast selectable marker conferring hygromycin resistance
   2752..2770    -  promoter       T7 promoter: promoter for bacteriophage T7 RNA polymerase
   2792..2845    -  CDS            lacI (fragment): lac repressor; lacI; The lac repressor binds to the lac operator to inhibit transcription in E. coli. This inhibition can be relieved by adding lactose or isopropyl-β-D-thiogalactopyranoside (IPTG).
   3028..3616    -  rep_origin     ori: high-copy-number ColE1/pMB1/pBR322/pUC origin of replication
   3787..198     -  CDS            AmpR (across the origin): β-lactamase; bla; confers resistance to ampicillin, carbenicillin, and related antibiotics
>Addgene plasmid #44080 | pTF261 (pFA6a-TEV-6xGly-HphMX) | depositor full sequence | sequence record 61664 | pTF261 (pFA6a-TEV-6xGly-HphMX) sequence 4449 bps
CATTGGAAAACGTTCTTCGGGGCGAAAACTCTCAAGGATCTTACCGCTGTTGAGATCCAGTTCGATGTAA
CCCACTCGTGCACCCAACTGATCTTCAGCATCTTTTACTTTCACCAGCGTTTCTGGGTGAGCAAAAACAG
GAAGGCAAAATGCCGCAAAAAAGGGAATAAGGGCGACACGGAAATGTTGAATACTCATACTCTTCCTTTT
TCAATATTATTGAAGCATTTATCAGGGTTATTGTCTCATGAGCGGATACATATTTGAATGTATTTAGAAA
AATAAACAAATAGGGGTTCCGCGCACATTTCCCCGAAAAGTGCCACCTGACGTCTAAGAAACCATTATTA
TCATGACATTAACCTATAAAAATAGGCGTATCACGAGGCCCTTTCGTCTCGCGCGTTTCGGTGATGACGG
TGAAAACCTCTGACACATGCAGCTCCCGGAGACGGTCACAGCTTGTCTGTAAGCGGATGCCGGGAGCAGA
CAAGCCCGTCAGGGCGCGTCAGCGGGTGTTGGCGGGTGTCGGGGCTGGCTTAACTATGCGGCATCAGAGC
AGATTGTACTGAGAGTGCACCATATGGACATATTGTCGTTAGAACGCGGCTACAATTAATACATAACCTT
ATGTATCATACACATACGATTTAGGTGACACTATAGAACGCGGCCGCCAGCTGAAGCTTCGTACGCTGCA
GGTCGACGGATCCCCGGGTTAATTAACGAGAATTTATACTTCCAAGGTTCTGGTGGAGGCGGTGGAGGCT
CTAGAGGTACCCTCGAGGCGCGCCACTTCTAAATAAGCGAATTTCTTATGATTTATGATTTTTATTATTA
AATAAGTTATAAAAAAAATAAGTGTATACAAATTTTAAAGTGACTCTTAGGTTTTAAAACGAAAATTCTT
ATTCTTGAGTAACTCTTTCCTGTAGGTCAGGTTGCTTTCTCAGGTATAGTATGAGGTCGCTCTTATTGAC
CACACCTCTACCGGCAGATCCGCTAGGGATAACAGGGTAATATAGATCTGTTTAGCTTGCCTCGTCCCCG
CCGGGTCACCCGGCCAGCGACATGGAGGCCCAGAATACCCTCCTTGACAGTCTTGACGTGCGCAGCTCAG
GGGCATGATGTGACTGTCGCCCGTACATTTAGCCCATACATCCCCATGTATAATCATTTGCATCCATACA
TTTTGATGGCCGCACGGCGCGAAGCAAAAATTACGGCTCCTCGCTGCAGACCTGCGAGCAGGGAAACGCT
CCCCTCACAGACGCGTTGAATTGTCCCCACGCCGCGCCCCTGTAGAGAAATATAAAAGGTTAGGATTTGC
CACTGAGGTTCTTCTTTCATATACTTCCTTTTAAAATCTTGCTAGGATACAGTTCTCACATCACATCCGA
ACATAAACAACCATGGGTAAAAAGCCTGAACTCACCGCGACGTCTGTCGAGAAGTTTCTGATCGAAAAGT
TCGACAGCGTCTCCGACCTGATGCAGCTCTCGGAGGGCGAAGAATCTCGTGCTTTCAGCTTCGATGTAGG
AGGGCGTGGATATGTCCTGCGGGTAAATAGCTGCGCCGATGGTTTCTACAAAGATCGTTATGTTTATCGG
CACTTTGCATCGGCCGCGCTCCCGATTCCGGAAGTGCTTGACATTGGGGAATTCAGCGAGAGCCTGACCT
ATTGCATCTCCCGCCGTGCACAGGGTGTCACGTTGCAAGACCTGCCTGAAACCGAACTGCCCGCTGTTCT
GCAGCCGGTCGCGGAGGCCATGGATGCGATCGCTGCGGCCGATCTTAGCCAGACGAGCGGGTTCGGCCCA
TTCGGACCGCAAGGAATCGGTCAATACACTACATGGCGTGATTTCATATGCGCGATTGCTGATCCCCATG
TGTATCACTGGCAAACTGTGATGGACGACACCGTCAGTGCGTCCGTCGCGCAGGCTCTCGATGAGCTGAT
GCTTTGGGCCGAGGACTGCCCCGAAGTCCGGCACCTCGTGCACGCGGATTTCGGCTCCAACAATGTCCTG
ACGGACAATGGCCGCATAACAGCGGTCATTGACTGGAGCGAGGCGATGTTCGGGGATTCCCAATACGAGG
TCGCCAACATCTTCTTCTGGAGGCCGTGGTTGGCTTGTATGGAGCAGCAGACGCGCTACTTCGAGCGGAG
GCATCCGGAGCTTGCAGGATCGCCGCGGCTCCGGGCGTATATGCTCCGCATTGGTCTTGACCAACTCTAT
CAGAGCTTGGTTGACGGCAATTTCGATGATGCAGCTTGGGCGCAGGGTCGATGCGACGCAATCGTCCGAT
CCGGAGCCGGGACTGTCGGGCGTACACAAATCGCCCGCAGAAGCGCGGCCGTCTGGACCGATGGCTGTGT
AGAAGTACTCGCCGATAGTGGAAACCGACGCCCCAGCACTCGTCCGAGGGCAAAGGAATAATCAGTACTG
ACAATAAAAAGATTCTTGTTTTCAAGAACTTGTCATTTGTATAGTTTTTTTATATTGTAGTTGTTCTATT
TTAATCAAATGTTAGCGTGATTTATATTTTTTTTCGCCTCGACATCATCTGCCCAGATGCGAAGTTAAGT
GCGCAGAAAGTAATATCATGCGTCAATCGTATGTGAATGCTGGTCGCTATACTGCTGTCGATTCGATACT
AACGCCGCCATCCAGTGTCGAAAACGAGCTCGAATTCATCGATGATATCAGATCCACTAGTGGCCTATGC
GGCCGCGGATCTGCCGGTCTCCCTATAGTGAGTCGTATTAATTTCGATAAGCCAGGTTAACCTGCATTAA
TGAATCGGCCAACGCGCGGGGAGAGGCGGTTTGCGTATTGGGCGCTCTTCCGCTTCCTCGCTCACTGACT
CGCTGCGCTCGGTCGTTCGGCTGCGGCGAGCGGTATCAGCTCACTCAAAGGCGGTAATACGGTTATCCAC
AGAATCAGGGGATAACGCAGGAAAGAACATGTGAGCAAAAGGCCAGCAAAAGGCCAGGAACCGTAAAAAG
GCCGCGTTGCTGGCGTTTTTCCATAGGCTCCGCCCCCCTGACGAGCATCACAAAAATCGACGCTCAAGTC
AGAGGTGGCGAAACCCGACAGGACTATAAAGATACCAGGCGTTTCCCCCTGGAAGCTCCCTCGTGCGCTC
TCCTGTTCCGACCCTGCCGCTTACCGGATACCTGTCCGCCTTTCTCCCTTCGGGAAGCGTGGCGCTTTCT
CAATGCTCACGCTGTAGGTATCTCAGTTCGGTGTAGGTCGTTCGCTCCAAGCTGGGCTGTGTGCACGAAC
CCCCCGTTCAGCCCGACCGCTGCGCCTTATCCGGTAACTATCGTCTTGAGTCCAACCCGGTAAGACACGA
CTTATCGCCACTGGCAGCAGCCACTGGTAACAGGATTAGCAGAGCGAGGTATGTAGGCGGTGCTACAGAG
TTCTTGAAGTGGTGGCCTAACTACGGCTACACTAGAAGGACAGTATTTGGTATCTGCGCTCTGCTGAAGC
CAGTTACCTTCGGAAAAAGAGTTGGTAGCTCTTGATCCGGCAAACAAACCACCGCTGGTAGCGGTGGTTT
TTTTGTTTGCAAGCAGCAGATTACGCGCAGAAAAAAAGGATCTCAAGAAGATCCTTTGATCTTTTCTACG
GGGTCTGACGCTCAGTGGAACGAAAACTCACGTTAAGGGATTTTGGTCATGAGATTATCAAAAAGGATCT
TCACCTAGATCCTTTTAAATTAAAAATGAAGTTTTAAATCAATCTAAAGTATATATGAGTAAACTTGGTC
TGACAGTTACCAATGCTTAATCAGTGAGGCACCTATCTCAGCGATCTGTCTATTTCGTTCATCCATAGTT
GCCTGACTCCCCGTCGTGTAGATAACTACGATACGGGAGGGCTTACCATCTGGCCCCAGTGCTGCAATGA
TACCGCGAGACCCACGCTCACCGGCTCCAGATTTATCAGCAATAAACCAGCCAGCCGGAAGGGCCGAGCG
CAGAAGTGGTCCTGCAACTTTATCCGCCTCCATCCAGTCTATTAATTGTTGCCGGGAAGCTAGAGTAAGT
AGTTCGCCAGTTAATAGTTTGCGCAACGTTGTTGCCATTGCTACAGGCATCGTGGTGTCACGCTCGTCGT
TTGGTATGGCTTCATTCAGCTCCGGTTCCCAACGATCAAGGCGAGTTACATGATCCCCCATGTTGTGCAA
AAAAGCGGTTAGCTCCTTCGGTCCTCCGATCGTTGTCAGAAGTAAGTTGGCCGCAGTGTTATCACTCATG
GTTATGGCAGCACTGCATAATTCTCTTACTGTCATGCCATCCGTAAGATGCTTTTCTGTGACTGGTGAGT
ACTCAACCAAGTCATTCTGAGAATAGTGTATGCGGCGACCGAGTTGCTCTTGCCCGGCGTCAATACGGGA
TAATACCGCGCCACATAGCAGAACTTTAAAAGTGCTCAT
