>Addgene plasmid #44080 | pTF261 (pFA6a-TEV-6xGly-HphMX) | addgene partial sequence | sequence record 62080 | Sp6 5'-ATTTAGGTGACACTATAG-3'
TCGTACGCTGCAGGTCGACGGATCCCCGGGTTAATTAACGAGAATTTATACTTCCAAGGTTCTGGTGGAG
GCGGTGGAGGCTCTAGAGGTACCCTCGAGGCGCGCCACTTCTAAATAAGCGAATTTCTTATGATTTATGA
TTTTTATTATTAAATAAGTTATAAAAAAAATAAGTGTATACAAATTTTAAAGTGACTCTTAGGTTTTAAA
ACGAAAATTCTTATTCTTGAGTAACTCTTTCCTGTAGGTCAGGTTGCTTTCTCAGGTATAGTATGAGGTC
GCTCTTATTGACCACACCTCTACCGGCAGATCCGCTAGGGATAACAGGGTAATATAGATCTGTTTAGCTT
GCCTCGTCCCCGCCGGGTCACCCGGCCAGCGACATGGAGGCCCAGAATACCCTCCTTGACAGTCTTGACG
TGCGCAGCTCAGGGGCATGATGTGACTGTCGCCCGTACATTTAGCCCATACATCCCCATGTATAATCATT
TGCATCCATACATTTTGATGGCCGCACGGCGCGAAGCAAAAATTACGGCTCCTCGCTGCGGACCTGCGAG
CAGGGAAACGCTCCCCTCACAGACGCGTTGAATTGTCCCCACGCCGCGCCCCTGTAGAGAAATATAAAAG
GTTAGGATTTGCCACTGAGGTTCTTCTTTCATATACTTCCTTTTAAAATCTTGCTAGGATACAGTTCTCA
CATCACATCCGAACATAAACAACCATGGGTAAAAAGCCTGAACTCACCGCGACGTCTGTCGAGAAGTTTC
TGATCGAAAAGTTCGACAGCGTCTCCGACCTGATGCAGCTCTCGGAGGGCGAAGAATCTCGTGCTTTCAG
CTTCGATGTAGGAGGGCGTGGATATGTCCTGCGGGTAAATAGCTGCGCCGATGGTTTCTACAAAGATCGT
TATGTTTATCGGCACTTTGCATCGGCCGCG
